>Addgene plasmid #164941 | pDestTol2-actinb-kcnj13-IRES-EGFP | addgene full sequence | sequence record 325743 | Addgene NGS Result
AACCATTATAAGCTGCAATAAACAAGTTAACAACAACAATTGCATTCATTTTATGTTTCAGGTTCAGGGG
GAGGTGTGGGAGGTTTTTTCCAACTTTATTATACATAGTTGATAATTCACTGGCCGTCGTTTTACGGTAC
CATCGATGATGATCCAGACATGATAAGATACATTGATGAGTTTGGACAAACCACAACTAGAATGCAGTGA
AAAAAATGCTTTATTTGTGAAATTTGTGATGCTATTGCTTTATTTGTAACCATTATAAGCTGCAATAAAC
AAGTTAACAACAACAATTGCATTCATTTTATGTTTCAGGTTCAGGGGGAGGTGTGGGAGGTTTTTTAAAG
CAAGTAAAACCTCTACAAATGTGGTATGGCTGATTATGATCCTCTAGATCAGATCTGCGAAGATACGGCC
ACGGGTGCTCTTGATCCTGTGGCTGATTTTGGACTGTGCTGCTCGCAGCTGCTGATGAATCACATACTTC
CTCCATTTTCTTCCACTGATTGACTGTTATAATTTCCCTAATTTCCAGGTCAAGGTGCTGTGCATTGTGG
TAATAGATGTGACATGACGTCACTTCCAAAGGACCAATGAACATGTCTGACCAATTTCATATAATGTGAA
AACGATTTTCATAGGCAGAATAAATAACATTTAAATTAAACTGGGCATCAGCGCAATTCAATTGGTTTGG
TAATAGCAAGGGAAAATAGAATGAAGTGATCTCCAAAAAATAAGTACTTTTTGACTGTAAATAAAATTGT
AAGGAGTAAAAAGTACTTTTTTTTCTAAAAAAATGTAATTAAGTAAAAGTAAAAGTATTGATTTTTAATT
GTACTCAAGTAAAGTAAAAATCCCCAAAAATAATACTTAAGTACAGTAATCAAGTAAAATTACTCAAGTA
CTTTACACCTCTGGTTCTTGACCCCCTACCTTCAGCAAGCCCAGCAGATCCACTAGTTCTAGAGCGGCCG
CCACCGCGGTGGAGCTCCAGCTTTTGTTCCCTTTAGTGAGGGTTAATTGCGCGCTTGGCGTAATCATGGT
CATAGCTGTTTCCTGTGTGAAATTGTTATCCGCTCACAATTCCACACAACATACGAGCCGGAAGCATAAA
GTGTAAAGCCTGGGGTGCCTAATGAGTGAGCTAACTCACATTAATTGCGTTGCGCTCACTGCCCGCTTTC
CAGTCGGGAAACCTGTCGTGCCAGCTGCATTAATGAATCGGCCAACGCGCGGGGAGAGGCGGTTTGCGTA
TTGGGCGCTCTTCCGCTTCCTCGCTCACTGACTCGCTGCGCTCGGTCGTTCGGCTGCGGCGAGCGGTATC
AGCTCACTCAAAGGCGGTAATACGGTTATCCACAGAATCAGGGGATAACGCAGGAAAGAACATGTGAGCA
AAAGGCCAGCAAAAGGCCAGGAACCGTAAAAAGGCCGCGTTGCTGGCGTTTTTCCATAGGCTCCGCCCCC
CTGACGAGCATCACAAAAATCGACGCTCAAGTCAGAGGTGGCGAAACCCGACAGGACTATAAAGATACCA
GGCGTTTCCCCCTGGAAGCTCCCTCGTGCGCTCTCCTGTTCCGACCCTGCCGCTTACCGGATACCTGTCC
GCCTTTCTCCCTTCGGGAAGCGTGGCGCTTTCTCATAGCTCACGCTGTAGGTATCTCAGTTCGGTGTAGG
TCGTTCGCTCCAAGCTGGGCTGTGTGCACGAACCCCCCGTTCAGCCCGACCGCTGCGCCTTATCCGGTAA
CTATCGTCTTGAGTCCAACCCGGTAAGACACGACTTATCGCCACTGGCAGCAGCCACTGGTAACAGGATT
AGCAGAGCGAGGTATGTAGGCGGTGCTACAGAGTTCTTGAAGTGGTGGCCTAACTACGGCTACACTAGAA
GAACAGTATTTGGTATCTGCGCTCTGCTGAAGCCAGTTACCTTCGGAAAAAGAGTTGGTAGCTCTTGATC
CGGCAAACAAACCACCGCTGGTAGCGGTGGTTTTTTTGTTTGCAAGCAGCAGATTACGCGCAGAAAAAAA
GGATCTCAAGAAGATCCTTTGATCTTTTCTACGGGGTCTGACGCTCAGTGGAACGAAAACTCACGTTAAG
GCATTTTGGTCATGAGATTATCAAAAAGGATCTTCACCTAGATCCTTTTAAATTAAAAATGAAGTTTTAA
ATCAATCTAAAGTATATATGAGTAAACTTGGTCTGACAGTTACCAATGCTTAATCAGTGAGGCACCTATC
TCAGCGATCTGTCTATTTCGTTCATCCATAGTTGCCTGACTCCCCGTCGTGTAGATAACTACGATACGGG
AGGGCTTACCATCTGGCCCCAGTGCTGCAATGATACCGCGAGACCCACGCTCACCGGCTCCAGATTTATC
AGCAATAAACCAGCCAGCCGGAAGGGCCGAGCGCAGAAGTGGTCCTGCAACTTTATCCGCCTCCATCCAG
TCTATTAATTGTTGCCGGGAAGCTAGAGTAAGTAGTTCGCCAGTTAATAGTTTGCGCAACGTTGTTGCCA
TTGCTACAGGCATCGTGGTGTCACGCTCGTCGTTTGGTATGGCTTCATTCAGCTCCGGTTCCCAACGATC
AAGGCGAGTTACATGATCCCCCATGTTGTGCAAAAAAGCGGTTAGCTCCTTCGGTCCTCCGATCGTTGTC
AGAAGTAAGTTGGCCGCAGTGTTATCACTCATGGTTATGGCAGCACTGCATAATTCTCTTACTGTCATGC
CATCCGTAAGATGCTTTTCTGTGACTGGTGAGTACTCAACCAAGTCATTCTGAGAATAGTGTATGCGGCG
ACCGAGTTGCTCTTGCCCGGCGTCAATACGGGATAATACCGCGCCACATAGCAGAACTTTAAAAGTGCTC
ATCATTGGAAAACGTTCTTCGGGGCGAAAACTCTCAAGGATCTTACCGCTGTTGAGATCCAGTTCGATGT
AACCCACTCGTGCACCCAACTGATCTTCAGCATCTTTTACTTTCACCAGCGTTTCTGGGTGAGCAAAAAC
AGGAAGGCAAAATGCCGCAAAAAAGGGAATAAGGGCGACACGGAAATGTTGAATACTCATACTCTTCCTT
TTTCAATATTATTGAAGCATTTATCAGGGTTATTGTCTCATGAGCGGATACATATTTGAATGTATTTAGA
AAAATAAACAAATAGGGGTTCCGCGCACATTTCCCCGAAAAGTGCCACCTAAATTGTAAGCGTTAATATT
TTGTTAAAATTCGCGTTAAATTTTTGTTAAATCAGCTCATTTTTTAACCAATAGGCCGAAATCGGCAAAA
TCCCTTATAAATCAAAAGAATAGACCGAGATAGGGT
[37 nt withheld, positions 3327-3363]
AAAGAACGTGGACTCCAACGTCAAAGG
[32 nt withheld, positions 3391-3422]
GCTGGCTAAGAACTCATCAGCCTCCCCGGTCCATCTACCCACGTACCAATGCACCAATTGGCCACAATGA
CGGCTACTACATGGTGCCATTCCTTCCTCTTTATAGGAATGGAGACTACCTCCTGTCCAACAATGCTCTT
GGATACGAGTACGCCTACCTGTTGGACCCAGGTCATTGCACAACACCAGAAATGCCCTCTGATCTGCAAA
AGACGTGAATATCTGTTCAGACACCCATATCCACTCTGTTCCACACAGGTCAGAGGTTTGTCCAGGAGTT
CTTGACAGAGGTGTAAAAAGTACTCAAAAATTTTACTCAAGTGAAAGTACAAGTACTTAGGGAAAATTTT
ACTCAATTAAAAGTAAAAGTATCTGGCTAGAATCTTACTTGAGTAAAAGTAAAAAAGTACTCCATTAAAA
TTGTACTTGAGTATTAAGGAAGTAAAAGTAAAAGCAAGAAAGAAAACTAGAGATTCTTGTTTAAGCTTTT
AATCTCAAAAAACATTAAATGAAATGCATACAAGGTTTTATCCTGCTTTAGAACTGTTTGTATTTAATTA
TCAAACTATAAGACAGACAATCTAATGCCAGTACACGCTACTCAAAGTTGTAAAACCTCAGATTTAACTT
CAGTAGAAGCTGATTCTCAAAATTGTTAGTGTCAAGCCTAGCTCTTTTGGGGCTGAAAAGCAATCCTGCA
GTGCTGAAAAGCCTCTCACAGGCAGCCGATGCGGGAAGAGGTGTATTAGTCTTGATAGAGAGGCTGCAAA
TAGCAGGAAACGTGAGCAGAGACTCCCTGGTGTCTGAAACACAGGCCAGATGGGCCCTCGAGCAGGAAAC
AGCTATGACCATGATTACGCCAAGCTATCAACTTTGTATAGAAAAGTTGAAAATTCCAGTTTGAAGAAAC
TTTTCAAGACTCACCTTTTCACTGTTGGTCTTAATTTAGGTTGATTATTTTTGTCAATTTAATAATTACA
TTGTATTGTTCATATTTTATTGTCTTATTGTGGTGTTTTTACAGCTTTTTTATTGTTCTGCTTTGTTACT
GTTTGCCTTGTATGCATTGTAGCGCTTTGGGTCTGAGAAAAGCGCACTATAAATAAACTGTATTATTATT
ATTAGGGATGGACATCACGGTGGCGCGATGGGTGGCACAATTACCTCACAGCAAGTAGGTTGCTGTTTAG
AGCCCCGGCTGGATCAGTTGGCAGTTCTGTGTGGAGTTTGCATGTTCTCCCTGTTCAAGTAGGTTTCCTC
CCGGTGCTCTGGTTTCCCCTCACAAGTCCAAAGACATGATGTATAGGTGAATGGGGTAAGCTAAATTGAC
CATAGTGAGTGTGTGTGTGTGTGTGAATGAGAGTGTATAGGTGTTTCCCAGTGTTAGGTTGCAACTGGAA
GGACATCTGCTGTGTAAAACATATGCAGGATAAGTTGGCGGTTCATTCCCCTATGGTGACCCCTGGTTAA
TTAAAGGACTAAGTTGAAAATGAATGAATGAATGAATGATTAGAGATAAACCGATACCACTTTTTTACAA
ACCGATATGAGTACAAGTATAATAGTTTCTGTTACTCGACAATACTGAGTACCGATTCTGATACTTCTTG
GATTTGGTTTCAATGTAATTAATTTGAAAGAAGGTTTTATTTCTTGCCTGTCGCAAGGATGAACACAAAA
ATCTTTACCAGAAGGATATTTTAAGCTAAGAATATACGCACGTTGTTGACAACCCTGTATCGATTACCGA
TTAAACGTGGACATTTAAAGGATAAGTTATGCTTGCGCCATCACAACTTTACACATTACATGATCAAAGA
TCATATTGAATATTCGGTTTATTCGTCAGAAGCCTATAGATTTGTTAAAAGTGTATTTTATAAACGGATG
GTTTATAAAGACTAAGCTATTAATATATCAGACATTCATTAATACATCAAGACATCGATGTCAGGTAGGA
CAACAAATCACATCCATGTAATGAAATCTTGTTGAGTGGTATTGGTGCGTGGTTTCAGCATTTCATGTGC
AATACGAGTAAGAATATTTTAACCAAGTATCGACCCAAAACCTGATACTGGTATCGGTGCATCCCTTATT
ATTATTATTATCAAAAACACACTTGTTTTATTTATGTGGGTGCCAAACAACAAACTATGAAATGCAGCAT
GACACGCCCAAAAAGTGTTCCTTTGAGAACAACTTCATAAATATGTTTCTTATCATTATGCATGAATGGT
GTACTGGGAGAGCTTTGGTATCAGAATTGAGATAAGAGACTTTGGCATTCTAAAGGACAATGACATTATC
ACACTGACAGTCAACAACACTTTATTGCTCTGGAAATCTTATGTCATGGGGCAAAGCTGAGGTTCATTAG
GACAGTACCTTATTTAGAGATGAATGGGAAGGCTGTAGTGGGCTGCTATCAGGGAAGGGTGGTGGTCCTC
GGGGGAACTATGGACTCACAAAAGCACATCTGCTGTAACAAGATCCCCTGTGCAATCTACAAAAGTTACA
AAGAGAAGCATGGTTGGTTAAAAAATAGAATTGACTGGATATGCTGAATGCATTGTTTGTTGTGTGTTAC
ATCACATTAACCACAGATTGGTGCTAAATATTTGCTTATCTTATAAAAACCTGTGTGTTTATAAAGGGGG
GTGTGGATGGATGCTTGGCATTCTTTGAAAAGATGTTGGGGGATGGAAGGAGGAGACCTTATTGATGAGT
ATCCAGTTTGCAGATAACAAGTTTTTAGACATTCATACTATGATGCTGTTTATGTCTGTTTTTTCTCATT
TTTTCTATACACAAACAGCTATAAAACATTCACTTTTATATCTGATGCTGTATATTAAATTTCGTTGTAT
TTATTCTGTTTGCTCTGTTGGGTCATAGCTAGGGCCAGACAGAATCTGCTGACATTTTTTGCTTTTTCTG
CAGAGAATTTTGTAAACAATCTGTGATTTATGCGAGATTTTTTCGGGAGTATCGTAACTAAAAACTTACT
ATATGAAATAAAAAAAAATAATACCTTTTTAACTTTTAATAAATATATACAATGCAAGTCCACCTAGATC
CAATTATTTGGTCGACAAAGCAAGTCTCTCACATAATATATCTTCTAAAAGACAGAAAACATTACTTTCA
GACCATATTGTAATCAAATGAACACTTTCATATTAGTCAATAATATTACGGAAATGTATTTAAAAACTGA
ATAAACATATATTTACACCTTTGTCTTTATTTCTAGAGTGCTTTTACAATGTAGATTGTGTCAAAGCAGC
TTAACTTAGAGGATTAGTATAGTAAATTGAAACTGTGTCAGTCCATTTTTTAAGAGTTTAAGTTCAGTTC
AGTTTAGTTCAGTGTGAGTTAATTTTTACTGCTGAGAGTCCAAACACTAAAGAGCAAATCCAAATACACA
AGTCAATAAATAAACTCAATGATGGGCTAAAGATCTGGGGAAATCTGCAGATTTCTGTGCGCACAGATTC
TGTGTGGGCCTAGTCATTACCTATACTCAACGTTTACTCTGAGAAACTTCCATATTTTAGAGGTAAAATG
CTCAGAATTGTAAAAAGTCTTGTCAAAATACTTGGAATTTGCCAAAAACAAAATAAAAGTCACATCACCT
CATTGTCCTTGGTATCAGCAAGCACTTTTAACACAATCAGCTGTTTTTGTTTATAACTCCCACTGAAGGC
CATGTGCATTACTCCCAAGTTACACAGTAAAAAGTCACATGTAGTTTATCATGATCACTGCTGCTCAAGC
ACAGCTTTATCTGTTATTCAGTGTGGCAATATCTGAAATGTGTGCAAAATATTATTTATTGTAGCTGATC
ACCAACACTTTCAGTGTTTTTTTTTTCTACTTTTAATGAGAATTATGTTCTTAGGATTTATCCTTATAAA
CCTCTTTAAAAAGAAATGTTATGTCTGCATAGACACGACATGAAATTATGAACAGAAAATTTAACTATTT
AAGATCAAGACTTGACATATAACATTTCTAATGAACATTAAACCTGAGGTAGGCCCACTTGCAAAAATGT
AACTGCTATCACTCACTTTATACATCATTGTGTAACTTGTACACACAAAAATAGTGAAGCAATGTGGCAT
GGAATGCAGGTCCCATTCATTCAAAGTTATTAAAGCACTTTCTTAAAGTGCATTACTACTGAGCTAAGAC
CAGCTAGTTGCTCATACAACATACTACAAGTAGTGTCATCCTAATTTGGATAAAAAAAATGTCCATTTTA
TACATGGAAAAGTACTCATTAGATCCCCCATTGTTTGTATTACGGTATTTCGTGAACACAAGAGGTAAAT
GACCTACAGAGCTGCTGTTGTGTTAGATTGAAAACACAACACAGGATCATGGAGGCATCCATCATTATGA
CGCATTCTGCCACTTGTAACTCTGCACAGACTTTTTGAAAAGTTTAATTGAGTCTTGGCGTTGTCGCAGA
AAAATACGAAAAATTCTGTGTTAAAATTTGCAAATAAAAATTCCAGTTTTATAGGAAATCGCCATGGCCT
TGTTCTTTAACCAGTTAAGCTTCCCCTTCTTTCACTCTCAAGTTGCAAGAAGCAAGTGTAGCAATGTGCA
CGCGACAGCCGGGTGTGTGACGCTGGACCAATCAGAGCACAGAGCTCCGAAAGTTTACCTTTTATGGCTA
GAGCCGGGTATGTGCCGTCATATAAAAGAGCGCGCCCAGCTTTTCAGCCTCACTTTGAGCTCCTCCACAC
GCAGCTAGTGCGGAATATCATCTGCTTGTAACCCATTCTCTTAAGTCGACAACCCCCCAAACCCAAGGTG
AGTTGGTTTTACAGTTTTTAAGCGTTTAATTATAGTTTCTATCTATTAATGTTAAGTAAAATGTGTAAAT
GGATAAATATGATTTGATGAAGTCTTTAGACAGTTCATAACGGTCTCTTTGTAGTTATCTACTAGGTTTG
ATTTATAAGTGGTGGTTCTTTTGATAATCTATGTTACATTTAATAAATATTGGCTGTATCTTAACTTTTT
TGTAGCGTTAGTGGATGTGGCAGGTGAGAATGTCGGTAATTTAACGTGACCAGTCGTAGGCACGACATTG
AACATTGAATAGGCCGGTGTGAAATGGGTGTTAAGTCTTAATATAAAGTTGTGTTCTGGCTAATCTCTCT
TTAACAGCCATAAATGTGATTTTTAACTACAGTTTTGAGGGTGCTGGTGAGCATGTTGCACACTTGATGG
ATAGCCGGCATGGGAAGTTCTTTGTGCAGGCAGTGCTGCAGCAGGGTGTGACCTACTTTAGCTAGCCGGC
TAACCAGCTCTCATCTGATGTAACGTAAACCCCATCAATCTAACATCGGCTCATTCGTGCTTTATAAGAT
CGAAGATCTTGTTATTAGTAACGGGTATTGGCATTTAGTTTTAACTTGGTTAATTTTCTTTTTGTTATGT
GTTCTATTTAAATGTAGCCTGCAGCCCCCTCTGTCTTTAATGAAGCTGAAGATTAACGTTAACGTTAGTG
AAGTGTTGTATCCGCTATGAAAGATTTGAATTTTAGAGGTGTGGTCCACTTTAATAACGGCTGCGGAGTT
CTCTGGCTGCACTTCAGCCGCTGTGACTGTCGAAGCAGAGCCCATCAGTTTTTCAGGATCTCGGTGATTT
TTGAGGCTAGACTATGAACTGAACCGACTGAGAGTGACCGTCCAGAAATGCTTTAGTGTGAAGTCTCCGC
TCACGAGGAGTCCGTGGACTGACTGCAGATCTGTGACGCAGTAACACCCGGCGGCAGACACCCGTTGAAA
TGCGGTTGTGTAATTGATCGCAGGCGAGGGTGGAAGAGGATGTGAAACTTCATTTGTGTAAAATTTAGGG
AGTGGTCCTGGTGTGATGAATGTCGAAATCTGTTCCTTTTTACTGAGCCCTACGACTCTGGCTGAGTGCC
ACACCGCCGGCAGCCGCAAAGCGGCTCAAACCATTGCCTTTTATGGTAATAATGAGAGAATGCAGAGGGA
CTTCCTTTGTCTGGCATATCTGAGGCGCGCGCTGTCACTAGCGCCCACCAGCGGTCAGACTGTAGAATGC
AGAGCAAAACAGGAAGTTGACTCCAGATGGTCACATGCTTGCTGAAACGCCTCTCCCTGGCAGCAGTGCA
ATTCTAACAGTTTCCCTTTCTTTTACAGTTCAGCCTCAAGTTTGTACAAAAAAGCAGGCTCCGCGGCCGC
CCCCTTCACCATGCCTACCACCATGACAAACACCACCGCTGACCAAAAGGCCTCCTGCCCTTTGATGGTC
AAACCTCAGCGTCGCCGCCTGGTCAGCAAAGACGGTCGGAGCCAGACAAGAGGAAACACAAGAGGAGGCT
CCAGAGAGACGTGTTTCAGTGCTCTGCGGGACTTGTGGGGCACATGGCTGGCGCTACGGTGGCGGTGGGT
GGTTTTGGCATTTTGTGGCTCATTCCTGCTTCACTGGCTGCTGTTTGCTGTATTATGGTACCTGCTGGCT
CGGGTCAATGGAGACCTGGATGTCCTGGATCATGATTCTCCTCCTCCCGGTCATGTGCTGTGTGTTAAAC
ATGTGAATGGGTTCACAGCCGCTTTTTCATTCGCCCTGGAGACGCAACTCACTATTGGGTATGGCACCAT
GTACCCAAATGCAGACTGTCCCACTGCCATCGCGCTGCTTGCCCTGCAGATGCTGCTGGGACTCATGTTG
GAGGCCTTTATCACTGGTGCATTTGTAGCCAAGTTCTCTCGGCCTCAGAAGCGATGTGACGGGATCCTAT
TCAGCCCTCAGGCTGTGGTGTGTGAGCAGAAAGGCCAGCGCTGTCTAATGTTTCGAGTGTGTAACCTCCA
GCCACAGCCGCTAGTGGACGTATCCGTGAGTGCTGTCCTCTACGAGGAGCGAGACGATCACGAACTCCAC
CAAACTGCTCTGGAGTTCAGCATCGACAACCTGGGCTCCAGATCTTGCCCTCTTTTCCTCTCCCCTCTGA
CCTTCTTTCACCCTTTAAATCCATCCACTCCTTTCATCAACAACCCAAGCAGCCAAACACACTTTGAGCT
TGTAGTGTTTCTCACTGCGACTCAGGAAAGCACAGGGTCTGGTTACCACAAGAGGACGTCTTACCTGCCT
GACGAGATCCAATATGGCTACTGCTTCTCCAAGGTGACGTCTGTACACCAGAACAAAACCCCAAACATGC
GCTATTTTGACACGGTGCCCTGTCCCCTCACACTAGCCAACACACACACCACTGATACACCGGATAAAGA
GCATGTGGTGGTTCAGCTGAATGGAGAAGGCAGCGACCGCGTGGAGTAGAAGGGTGGGCGCGCCGACCCA
GCTTTCTTGTACAAAGTGGCCGCCCCTCTCCCTCCCCCCCCCCTAACGTTACTGGCCGAAGCCGCTTGGA
ATAAGGCCGGTGTGCGTTTGTCTATATGTTATTTTCCACCATATTGCCGTCTTTTGGCAATGTGAGGGCC
CGGAAACCTGGCCCTGTCTTCTTGACGAGCATTCCTAGGGGTCTTTCCCCTCTCGCCAAAGGAATGCAAG
GTCTGTTGAATGTCGTGAAGGAAGCAGTTCCTCTGGAAGCTTCTTGAAGACAAACAACGTCTGTAGCGAC
CCTTTGCAGGCAGCGGAACCCCCCACCTGGCGACAGGTGCCTCTGCGGCCAAAAGCCACGTGTATAAGAT
ACACCTGCAAAGGCGGCACAACCCCAGTGCCACGTTGTGAGTTGGATAGTTGTGGAAAGAGTCAAATGGC
TCTCCTCAAGCGTATTCAACAAGGGGCTGAAGGATGCCCAGAAGGTACCCCATTGTATGGGATCTGATCT
GGGGCCTCGGTACACATGCTTTACATGTGTTTAGTCGAGGTTAAAAAAACGTCTAGGCCCCCCGAACCAC
GGGGACGTGGTTTTCCTTTGAAAAACACGATGATAATATGGCCACAACCATGGCTCCAAAGAAGAAGCGT
AAGGTAAATCGATCGAATTCAAGGCCTCTCGAGCCTCTAGAAGGTGGCGGAATGGTGAGCAAGGGCGAGG
AGCTGTTCACCGGGGTGGTGCCCATCCTGGTCGAGCTGGACGGCGACGTAAACGGCCACAAGTTCAGCGT
GTCCGGCGAGGGCGAGGGCGATGCCACCTACGGCAAGCTGACCCTGAAGTTCATCTGCACCACCGGCAAG
CTGCCCGTGCCCTGGCCCACCCTCGTGACCACCCTGACCTACGGCGTGCAGTGCTTCAGCCGCTACCCCG
ACCACATGAAGCAGCACGACTTCTTCAAGTCCGCCATGCCCGAAGGCTACGTCCAGGAGCGCACCATCTT
CTTCAAGGACGACGGCAACTACAAGACCCGCGCCGAGGTGAAGTTCGAGGGCGACACCCTGGTGAACCGC
ATCGAGCTGAAGGGCATCGACTTCAAGGAGGACGGCAACATCCTGGGGCACAAGCTGGAGTACAACTACA
ACAGCCACAACGTCTATATCATGGCCGACAAGCAGAAGAACGGCATCAAGGTGAACTTCAAGATCCGCCA
CAACATCGAGGACGGCAGCGTGCAGCTCGCCGACCACTACCAGCAGAACACCCCCATCGGCGACGGCCCC
GTGCTGCTGCCCGACAACCACTACCTGAGCACCCAGTCCGCCCTGAGCAAAGACCCCAACGAGAAGCGCG
ATCACATGGTCCTGCTGGAGTTCGTGACCGCCGCCGGGATCACTCTCGGCATGGACGAGCTGTACAAGTA
ACTGCAGCCCTATAGTGAGTCGTATTACGTAGATCCAGACATGATAAGATACATTGATGAGTTTGGACAA
ACCACAACTAGAATGCAGTGAAAAAAATGCTTTATTTGTGAAATTTGTGATGCTATTGCTTTATTTGT
Features (pLannotate 1.2.2; 22 found; start..end, strand, type, name):
    115..135     +  CDS            lacZα (fragment): LacZα fragment of β-galactosidase; lacZ fragment
    151..285     -  polyA_signal   SV40 poly(A) signal: SV40 polyadenylation signal
    308..391     -  CDS            large T antigen (fragment): large T antigen from SV40 (simian virus 40)
    957..997     -  misc_feature   MCS (fragment): pBluescript multiple cloning site
   1010..1028    -  promoter       T3 promoter: promoter for bacteriophage T3 RNA polymerase
   1071..1093    -  protein_bind   lac operator (fragment): The lac repressor binds to the lac operator to inhibit transcription in E. coli. This inhibition can be relieved by adding lactose or isopropyl-β-D-thiogalactopyranoside (IPTG). lac repressor encoded by lacI
   1097..1127    -  promoter       lac promoter: promoter for the E. coli lac operon
   1142..1163    -  protein_bind   CAP binding site: CAP binding activates transcription in the presence of cAMP. E. coli catabolite activator protein
   1176..1268    -  CDS            lacI (fragment): lac repressor; lacI; The lac repressor binds to the lac operator to inhibit transcription in E. coli. This inhibition can be relieved by adding lactose or isopropyl-β-D-thiogalactopyranoside (IPTG).
   1451..2039    -  rep_origin     ori: high-copy-number ColE1/pMB1/pBR322/pUC origin of replication
   2210..3070    -  CDS            AmpR: β-lactamase; bla; confers resistance to ampicillin, carbenicillin, and related antibiotics
   3071..3175    -  promoter       AmpR promoter: bla
   3201..3422    -  rep_origin     M13 ori (fragment) (sequence partly withheld): M13 bacteriophage origin of replication; arrow indicates direction of (+) strand synthesis
   3422..3709    +  CDS            tyr (fragment) (sequence partly withheld): TYRO_ORYLA - Also known as tyro. Experimental evidence at transcript level: Swiss-Prot protein existence level 2. This is a copper-containing oxidase that functions in the formation of pigments such as melanins and other polyphenolic compounds. From Oryzias latipes (Japanese rice fish) (Japanese killifish).
   4291..4311    +  protein_bind   attB4: mutant version of attB; core recombination site for the Gateway® BP reaction BP Clonase™
   9619..9639    +  protein_bind   attB1: mutant version of attB; core recombination site for the Gateway® BP reaction BP Clonase™
   9699..10739   +  CDS            KCNJ13: KCJ13_HUMAN - Experimental evidence at protein level: Swiss-Prot protein existence level 1. Inward rectifier potassium channels are characterized by a greater tendency to allow potassium to flow into the cell rather than out of it. Their voltage dependence is regulated by the concentration of extracellular potassium; as external potassium is raised, the voltage range of the channel opening shifts to more positive voltages. The inward rectification is mainly due to the blockage of outward current by internal magnesium. KCNJ13 has a very low single channel conductance, low sensitivity to block b
  10771..10791   -  protein_bind   attB2: mutant version of attB; core recombination site for the Gateway® BP reaction BP Clonase™
  10795..11381   +  misc_feature   IRES2: internal ribosome entry site (IRES) of the encephalomyocarditis virus (EMCV)
  11454..12173   +  CDS            EGFP: the original enhanced GFP (Yang et al., 1996) mammalian codon-optimized
  12181..12199   -  promoter       T7 promoter: promoter for bacteriophage T7 RNA polymerase
  12204..28      -  polyA_signal   SV40 poly(A) signal (across the origin): SV40 polyadenylation signal
