[The description below was written by a language model from this plasmid's Addgene catalogue record and pLannotate feature annotations shown in this document.]
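Description:
pDestTol2-actinb-kcnj13-IRES-EGFP is a Tol2 transposon expression plasmid for zebrafish transgenesis, assembled by multisite Gateway cloning into the pDestTol2pA2 destination backbone. The catalogue lists a total size of about 12.3 kb. It is maintained in E. coli as a high-copy plasmid through a ColE1/pUC-type origin with ampicillin selection (AmpR under its own bla promoter). Remnants of a pBluescript-type backbone are also annotated, including lac promoter/operator elements, T3 and T7 promoters, and a partial M13 origin. The Tol2 arms are not annotated as such. However, a fragment matching medaka tyrosinase lies just outside the cassette, which fits the medaka genomic origin of the Tol2 element.

The payload is a bicistronic cassette marked out by the Gateway recombination scars. The roughly 5.3 kb interval between attB4 and attB1 carries no annotation, but its position corresponds to the 5′ entry element, which the record identifies as the zebrafish actinb (actb2) promoter, a broadly active driver. Between attB1 and attB2 sits the zebrafish kcnj13 coding sequence, which encodes the inward-rectifier potassium channel Kir7.1. The annotation tool labelled it by homology to the human protein. Downstream, an EMCV IRES directs separate translation of EGFP from the same transcript, so fluorescence marks expressing cells without fusing a tag to the channel. SV40 polyadenylation signals terminate the transcript.

Tol2 constructs of this kind are generally delivered together with Tol2 transposase so that the cassette integrates into the genome. The associated publication concerns potassium-channel-dependent bioelectric control of fin patterning, which suggests that this construct was used for widespread kcnj13 overexpression with EGFP tracking.
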