Addgene plasmid #164941: pDestTol2-actinb-kcnj13-IRES-EGFP
Purpose: Tol2 construct: actinb (actb2) promoter driven zebrafish kcnj13 and EGFP
Depositing lab: GuangJun Zhang. Depositing organization: Purdue University. Publication: Potassium Channel-Associated Bioelectricity of the Dermomyotome Determines Fin Patterning in Zebrafish. Silic MR, Wu Q, Kim BH, Golling G, Chen KH, Freitas R, Chubykin AA, Mittal SK, Zhang G. Genetics. 2020 Aug;215(4):1067-1084. doi: 10.1534/genetics.120.303390. Epub 2020 Jun 16. PubMed 32546498.
Backbone
  Vector backbone: pDestTol2pA2
  Backbone size w/o insert (bp): 4179
  Total vector size (bp): 12297
  Vector type: Tol2 transposon destination vector
Growth in bacteria
  Bacterial resistance: Ampicillin, 100 μg/mL
  Growth temperature: 37°C
  Growth strain: NEB Stable
  Copy number: High Copy
Gene/Insert
  Gene/Insert name: kcnj13
  Species: D. rerio (zebrafish)
  Insert size (bp): 1096
  Entrez Gene: kcnj13 (a.k.a. ja, kir7, kir7.1, ob)
  Promoter: actinb (actb2) promoter
  Tag / fusion protein: IRES-EGFP (C terminal on insert)
  Cloning method: Gateway Cloning
  Sequencing primers: 5′ M13R; 3′ T7
Terms and licenses: Academic/Nonprofit Terms; Industry Terms: Not Available to Industry
How to cite: pDestTol2-actinb-kcnj13-IRES-EGFP was a gift from GuangJun Zhang (Addgene plasmid # 164941 ; http://n2t.net/addgene:164941 ; RRID:Addgene_164941)
